>Addgene plasmid #89405 | pGBT9-mCALEBsplice (aa 447-566) | addgene full sequence | sequence record 177455 | Addgene NGS Result
GAGTGCACCATAACGCATTTAAGCATAAACACGCACTATGCCGTTCTTCTCATGTATATATATATACAGG
CAACACGCAGATATAGGTGCGACGTGAACAGTGAGCTGTATGTGCGCAGCTCGCGTTGCATTTTCGGAAG
CGCTCGTTTTCGGAAACGCTTTGAAGTTCCTATTCCGAAGTTCCTATTCTCTAGCTAGAAAGTATAGGAA
CTTCAGAGCGCTTTTGAAAACCAAAAGCGCTCTGAAGACGCACTTTCAAAAAACCAAAAACGCACCGGAC
TGTAACGAGCTACTAAAATATTGCGAATACCGCTTCCACAAACATTGCTCAAAAGTATCTCTTTGCTATA
TATCTCTGTGCTATATCCCTATATAACCTACCCATCCACCTTTCGCTCCTTGAACTTGCATCTAAACTCG
ACCTCTACATTTTTTATGTTTATCTCTAGTATTACTCTTTAGACAAAAAAATTGTAGTAAGAACTATTCA
TAGAGTGAATCGAAAACAATACGAAAATGTAAACATTTCCTATACGTAGTATATAGAGACAAAATAGAAG
AAACCGTTCATAATTTTCTGACCAATGAAGAATCATCAACGCTATCACTTTCTGTTCACAAAGTATGCGC
AATCCACATCGGTATAGAATATAATCGGGGATGCCTTTATCTTGAAAAAATGCACCCGCAGCTTCGCTAG
TAATCAGTAAACGCGGGAAGTGGAGTCAGGCTTTTTTTATGGAAGAGAAAATAGACACCAAAGTAGCCTT
CTTCTAACCTTAACGGACCTACAGTGCAAAAAGTTATCAAGAGACTGCATTATAGAGCGCACAAAGGAGA
AAAAAAGTAATCTAAGATGCTTTGTTAGAAAAATAGCGCTCTCGGGATGCATTTTTGTAGAACAAAAAAG
AAGTATAGATTCTTTGTTGGTAAAATAGCGCTCTCGCGTTGCATTTCTGTTCTGTAAAAATGCAGCTCAG
ATTCTTTGTTTGAAAAATTAGCGCTCTCGCGTTGCATTTTTGTTTTACAAAAATGAAGCACAGATTCTTC
GTTGGTAAAATAGCGCTTTCGCGTTGCATTTCTGTTCTGTAAAAATGCAGCTCAGATTCTTTGTTTGAAA
AATTAGCGCTCTCGCGTTGCATTTTTGTTCTACAAAATGAAGCACAGATGCTTCGTTGCTTGCATGCAAC
TTCTTTTCTTTTTTTTTCTTTTCTCTCTCCCCCGTTGTTGTCTCACCATATCCGCAATGACAAAAAAATG
ATGGAAGACACTAAAGGAAAAAATTAACGACAAAGACAGCACCAACAGATGTCGTTGTTCCAGAGCTGAT
GAGGGGTATCTCGAAGCACACGAAACTTTTTCCTTCCTTCATTCACGCACACTACTCTCTAATGAGCAAC
GGTATACGGCCTTCCTTCCAGTTACTTGAATTTGAAATAAAAAAAAGTTTGCTGTCTTGCTATCAAGTAT
AAATAGACCTGCAATTATTAATCTTTTGTTTCCTCGTCATTGTTCTCGTTCCCTTTCTTCCTTGTTTCTT
TTTCTGCACAATATTTCAAGCTATACCAAGCATACAATCAACTCCAAGCTTGAAGCAAGCCTCCTGAAAG
ATGAAGCTACTGTCTTCTATCGAACAAGCATGCGATATTTGCCGACTTAAAAAGCTCAAGTGCTCCAAAG
AAAAACCGAAGTGCGCCAAGTGTCTGAAGAACAACTGGGAGTGTCGCTACTCTCCCAAAACCAAAAGGTC
TCCGCTGACTAGGGCACATCTGACAGAAGTGGAATCAAGGCTAGAAAGACTGGAACAGCTATTTCTACTG
ATTTTTCCTCGAGAAGACCTTGACATGATTTTGAAAATGGATTCTTTACAGGATATAAAAGCATTGTTAA
CAGGATTATTTGTACAAGATAATGTGAATAAAGATGCCGTCACAGATAGATTGGCTTCAGTGGAGACTGA
TATGCCTCTAACATTGAGACAGCATAGAATAAGTGCGACATCATCATCGGAAGAGAGTAGTAACAAAGGT
CAAAGACAGTTGACTGTATCGCCGGAATTCCTCTATCTGCTCAAGACTGAGAATACCAAGCTGCGGAGGA
CCAATAAATTCCGGACCCCATCTGAGCTCCACAACGACAACTTCTCCCTCTCCACCATTGCCGAGGGCTC
TCATCCAAATGTAAGGAAATTTTGCGACACTCCCCGTGTCTCCTCCCCCCATGCCCGTGCCTTGGCTCAC
TATGATAACATTGTCTGTCAGGACGACCCCAGCGCTCCCCACAAAATCCAGGACCCTCTCAAGTCCCGCC
TGAAGGAGGAAGAGTCCTTTAACATCCAGAACTCCATGTCACCCAAACTTGAGGGTGGCAAAGGTGACCA
GGATGACTTGGGGGTGAACTGTCTGCAGAATAACCTAACCTGAGACTGAGGATCCGTCGACCTGCAGCCA
AGCTAATTCCGGGCGAATTTCTTATGATTTATGATTTTTATTATTAAATAAGTTATAAAAAAAATAAGTG
TATACAAATTTTAAAGTGACTCTTAGGTTTTAAAACGAAAATTCTTATTCTTGAGTAACTCTTTCCTGTA
GGTCAGGTTGCTTTCTCAGGTATAGCATGAGGTCGCTCTTATTGACCACACCTCTACCGGCATGCCGGCA
AGTGCACAAACAATACTTAAATAAATACTACTCAGTAATAACCTATTTCTTAGCATTTTTGACGAAATTT
GCTATTTTGTTAGAGTCTTTTACACCATTTGTCTCCACACCTCCGCTTACATCAACACCAATAACGCCAT
TTAATCTAAGCGCATCACCAACATTTTCTGGCGTCAGTCCACCAGCTAACATAAAATGTAAGCTTTCGGG
GCTCTCTTGCCTTCCAACCCAGTCAGAAATCGAGTTCCAATCCAAAAGTTCACCTGTCCCACCTGCTTCT
GAATCAAACAAGGGAATAAACGAATGAGGTTTCTGTGAAGCTGCACTGAGTAGTATGTTGCAGTCTTTTG
GAAATACGAGTCTTTTAATAACTGGCAAACCGAGGAACTCTTGGTATTCTTGCCACGACTCATCTCCATG
CAGTTGGACGATATCAATGCCGTAATCATTGACCAGAGCCAAAACATCCTCCTTAGGTTGATTACGAAAC
ACGCCAACCAAGTATTTCGGAGTGCCTGAACTATTTTTATATGCTTTTACAAGACTTGAAATTTTCCTTG
CAATAACCGGGTCAATTGTTCTCTTTCTATTGGGCACACATATAATACCCAGCAAGTCAGCATCGGAATC
TAGAGCACATTCTGCGGCCTCTGTGCTCTGCAAGCCGCAAACTTTCACCAATGGACCAGAACTACCTGTG
AAATTAATAACAGACATACTCCAAGCTGCCTTTGTGTGCTTAATCACGTATACTCACGTGCTCAATAGTC
ACCAATGCCCTCCCTCTTGGCCCTCTCCTTTTCTTTTTTCGACCGAATTAATTCGTAATCATGTCATAGC
TGTTTCCTGTGTGAAATTGTTATCCGCTCACAATTCCACACAACATACGAGCCGGAAGCATAAAGTGTAA
AGCCTGGGGTGCCTAATGAGTGAGCTAACTCACATTAATTGCGTTGCGCTCACTGCCCGCTTTCCAGTCG
GGAAACCTGTCGTGCCAGCTGCATTAATGAATCGGCCAACGCGCGGGGAGAGGCGGTTTGCGTATTGGGC
GCTCTTCCGCTTCCTCGCTCACTGACTCGCTGCGCTCGGTCGTTCGGCTGCGGCGAGCGGTATCAGCTCA
CTCAAAGGCGGTAATACGGTTATCCACAGAATCAGGGGATAACGCAGGAAAGAACATGTGAGCAAAAGGC
CAGCAAAAGGCCAGGAACCGTAAAAAGGCCGCGTTGCTGGCGTTTTTCCATAGGCTCCGCCCCCCTGACG
AGCATCACAAAAATCGACGCTCAAGTCAGAGGTGGCGAAACCCGACAGGACTATAAAGATACCAGGCGTT
TCCCCCTGGAAGCTCCCTCGTGCGCTCTCCTGTTCCGACCCTGCCGCTTACCGGATACCTGTCCGCCTTT
CTCCCTTCGGGAAGCGTGGCGCTTTCTCATAGCTCACGCTGTAGGTATCTCAGTTCGGTGTAGGTCGTTC
GCTCCAAGCTGGGCTGTGTGCACGAACCCCCCGTTCAGCCCGACCGCTGCGCCTTATCCGGTAACTATCG
TCTTGAGTCCAACCCGGTAAGACACGACTTATCGCCACTGGCAGCAGCCACTGGTAACAGGATTAGCAGA
GCGAGGTATGTAGGCGGTGCTACAGAGTTCTTGAAGTGGTGGCCTAACTACGGCTACACTAGAAGAACAG
TATTTGGTATCTGCGCTCTGCTGAAGCCAGTTACCTTCGGAAAAAGAGTTGGTAGCTCTTGATCCGGCAA
ACAAACCACCGCTGGTAGCGGTGGTTTTTTTGTTTGCAAGCAGCAGATTACGCGCAGAAAAAAAGGATCT
CAAGAAGATCCTTTGATCTTTTCTACGGGGTCTGACGCTCAGTGGAACGAAAACTCACGTTAAGGGATTT
TGGTCATGAGATTATCAAAAAGGATCTTCACCTAGATCCTTTTAAATTAAAAATGAAGTTTTAAATCAAT
CTAAAGTATATATGAGTAAACTTGGTCTGACAGTTACCAATGCTTAATCAGTGAGGCACCTATCTCAGCG
ATCTGTCTATTTCGTTCATCCATAGTTGCCTGACTCCCCGTCGTGTAGATAACTACGATACGGGAGGGCT
TACCATCTGGCCCCAGTGCTGCAATGATACCGCGAGACCCACGCTCACCGGCTCCAGATTTATCAGCAAT
AAACCAGCCAGCCGGAAGGGCCGAGCGCAGAAGTGGTCCTGCAACTTTATCCGCCTCCATCCAGTCTATT
AATTGTTGCCGGGAAGCTAGAGTAAGTAGTTCGCCAGTTAATAGTTTGCGCAACGTTGTTGCCATTGCTA
CAGGCATCGTGGTGTCACGCTCGTCGTTTGGTATGGCTTCATTCAGCTCCGGTTCCCAACGATCAAGGCG
AGTTACATGATCCCCCATGTTGTGCAAAAAAGCGGTTAGCTCCTTCGGTCCTCCGATCGTTGTCAGAAGT
AAGTTGGCCGCAGTGTTATCACTCATGGTTATGGCAGCACTGCATAATTCTCTTACTGTCATGCCATCCG
TAAGATGCTTTTCTGTGACTGGTGAGTACTCAACCAAGTCATTCTGAGAATAGTGTATGCGGCGACCGAG
TTGCTCTTGCCCGGCGTCAATACGGGATAATACCGCGCCACATAGCAGAACTTTAAAAGTGCTCATCATT
GGAAAACGTTCTTCGGGGCGAAAACTCTCAAGGATCTTACCGCTGTTGAGATCCAGTTCGATGTAACCCA
CTCGTGCACCCAACTGATCTTCAGCATCTTTTACTTTCACCAGCGTTTCTGGGTGAGCAAAAACAGGAAG
GCAAAATGCCGCAAAAAAGGGAATAAGGGCGACACGGAAATGTTGAATACTCATACTCTTCCTTTTTCAA
TATTATTGAAGCATTTATCAGGGTTATTGTCTCATGAGCGGATACATATTTGAATGTATTTAGAAAAATA
AACAAATAGGGGTTCCGCGCACATTTCCCCGAAAAGTGCCACCTGACGTCTAAGAAACCATTATTATCAT
GACATTAACCTATAAAAATAGGCGTATCACGAGGCCCTTTCGTCTCGCGCGTTTCGGTGATGACGGTGAA
AACCTCTGACACATGCAGCTCCCGGAGACGGTCACAGCTTGTCTGTAAGCGGATGCCGGGAGCAGACAAG
CCCGTCAGGGCGCGTCAGCGGGTGTTGGCGGGTGTCGGGGCTGGCTTAACTATGCGGCATCAGAGCAGAT
TGTACTGA
Features (pLannotate 1.2.2; 16 found; start..end, strand, type, name):
     13..1177    +  rep_origin     2μ ori: yeast 2μ plasmid origin of replication
   1187..1583    +  promoter       ADH1 promoter: S. cerevisiae ADH1; promoter for alcohol dehydrogenase 1
   1611..2051    +  CDS            GAL4 DNA binding domain: DNA binding domain of the GAL4 transcriptional activator; Saccharomyces cerevisiae GAL4 (truncated)
   2061..2420    +  CDS            Cspg5 (fragment): CSPG5_MOUSE - Also known as Caleb, Ngc From Mus musculus (Mouse).
   2463..2650    +  terminator     ADH1 terminator: S. cerevisiae ADH1; transcription terminator for the S. cerevisiae alcohol dehydrogenase 1 (ADH1) gene
   2703..3377    -  CDS            TRP1: phosphoribosylanthranilate isomerase, required for tryptophan biosynthesis; S. cerevisiae TRP1; yeast auxotrophic marker
   3378..3479    -  promoter       TRP1 promoter: S. cerevisiae TRP1
   3517..3533    -  protein_bind   lac operator: The lac repressor binds to the lac operator to inhibit transcription in E. coli. This inhibition can be relieved by adding lactose or isopropyl-β-D-thiogalactopyranoside (IPTG). lac repressor encoded by lacI
   3541..3571    -  promoter       lac promoter: promoter for the E. coli lac operon
   3586..3607    -  protein_bind   CAP binding site: CAP binding activates transcription in the presence of cAMP. E. coli catabolite activator protein
   3620..3712    -  CDS            lacI (fragment): lac repressor; lacI; The lac repressor binds to the lac operator to inhibit transcription in E. coli. This inhibition can be relieved by adding lactose or isopropyl-β-D-thiogalactopyranoside (IPTG).
   3895..4483    -  rep_origin     ori: high-copy-number ColE1/pMB1/pBR322/pUC origin of replication
   4654..5514    -  CDS            AmpR: β-lactamase; bla; confers resistance to ampicillin, carbenicillin, and related antibiotics
   5515..5619    -  promoter       AmpR promoter: bla
   5714..5749    +  CDS            rop (fragment): Rop protein, which maintains plasmids at low copy number; rop
   5851..12      +  misc_feature   bom (fragment) (across the origin): basis of mobility region from pBR322
