[The description below was written by a language model from this plasmid's Addgene catalogue record and pLannotate feature annotations shown in this document.]
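Description:
pGBT9-mCALEBsplice (aa 447-566) is a yeast two-hybrid "bait" plasmid built on the Clontech pGBT9 backbone, a yeast–E. coli shuttle vector of about 5.9 kb. In Saccharomyces cerevisiae it replicates episomally from the 2μ origin and is maintained by the TRP1 auxotrophic marker, which allows selection in trp1 strains on medium lacking tryptophan. In bacteria it is propagated at high copy through a ColE1/pUC-type origin with ampicillin resistance (β-lactamase). The remaining annotated elements (lac promoter and operator, CAP binding site, and fragments of lacI, rop and bom) are leftovers of the parental cloning vectors and have no evident role in the construct's function.

The expression cassette consists of the yeast ADH1 promoter driving the GAL4 DNA-binding domain, followed in the same orientation by a 360-nt fragment of mouse Cspg5 (chondroitin sulfate proteoglycan 5, also called CALEB or Ngc), and ending at the ADH1 terminator. The fragment length matches the 120 residues (amino acids 447–566) indicated in the name, and it was inserted between EcoRI and BamHI sites so that the GAL4 DBD sits at the N terminus of the fusion. The "splice" label suggests the fragment derives from a particular splice variant, but the record does not define which isoform or which protein region it represents.

In a two-hybrid assay, the DBD–CALEB fusion binds GAL4 upstream activating sequences of reporter genes in the host strain. Reporter transcription occurs only when a co-expressed prey protein fused to an activation domain interacts with the CALEB segment. The plasmid is thus suited to screening for, or testing, binding partners of this portion of CALEB.
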