Addgene plasmid #89405: pGBT9-mCALEBsplice (aa 447-566)
Purpose: Two-hybrid system
Depositing lab: Fritz Rathjen. Depositing organization: Max-Delbrueck-Centrum fuer Molekulare Medizin (MDC).
Backbone
  Vector backbone: pGBT9
  Backbone manufacturer: Clontech
  Vector type: Yeast Expression
  Selectable markers: TRP1
Growth in bacteria
  Bacterial resistance: Ampicillin, 100 μg/mL
  Growth temperature: 37°C
  Growth strain: DH5alpha
  Copy number: High Copy
Gene/Insert
  Gene/Insert name: CSPG5 (alt names: Chondroitin Sulfate Proteoglycan 5; CALEB)
  Species: M. musculus (mouse)
  Entrez Gene: Cspg5 (a.k.a. Caleb, Ngc)
  Promoter: ADH1
  Tag / fusion protein: GAL4 DBD (N terminal on backbone)
  Cloning method: Restriction Enzyme; 5′ cloning site EcoRI (unknown if destroyed); 3′ cloning site BamHI (unknown if destroyed)
  Sequencing primers: 5′ Gal4-N-term
Terms and licenses: Academic/Nonprofit Terms; Industry Terms: Not Available to Industry
How to cite: pGBT9-mCALEBsplice (aa 447-566) was a gift from Fritz Rathjen (Addgene plasmid # 89405 ; http://n2t.net/addgene:89405 ; RRID:Addgene_89405)
